>Addgene plasmid #188639 | pBMN HA-ATG13(W50D) | addgene full sequence | sequence record 370208 | Addgene NGS Result
TTACCAGAGAAGCTGGCTGTGCATGAGAAGAATGTCCGCGAGTTTGATGCCTTTGTGGAAACCCTGCAGT
AAGGATCCACCGGATCTAGATAACTGATCACGATAAAATAAAAGATTTTATTTAGTCTCCAGAAAAAGGG
GGGAATGAAAGACCCCACCTGTAGGTTTGGCAAGCTAGCTTAAGTAACGCCATTTTGCAAGGCATGGAAA
AATACATAACTGAGAATAGAGAAGTTCAGATCAAGGTCAGGAACAGATGGAACAGCTGAATATGGGCCAA
ACAGGATATCTGTGGTAAGCAGTTCCTGCCCCGGCTCAGGGCCAAGAACAGATGGAACAGCTGAATATGG
GCCAAACAGGATATCTGTGGTAAGCAGTTCCTGCCCCGGCTCAGGGCCAAGAACAGATGGTCCCCAGATG
CGGTCCAGCCCTCAGCAGTTTCTAGAGAACCATCAGATGTTTCCAGGGTGCCCCAAGGACCTGAAATGAC
CCTGTGCCTTATTTGAACTAACCAATCAGTTCGCTTCTCGCTTCTGTTCGCGCGCTTCTGCTCCCCGAGC
TCAATAAAAGAGCCCACAACCCCTCACTCGGGGCGCCAGTCCTCCGATTGACTGAGTCGCCCGGGTACCC
GTGTATCCAATAAACCCTCTTGCAGTTGCATCCGACTTGTGGTCTCGCTGTTCCTTGGGAGGGTCTCCTC
TGAGTGATTGACTACCCGTCAGCGGGGGTCTTTCACATGCAGCATGTATCAAAATTAATTTGGTTTTTTT
TCTTAAGTATTTACATTAAATGGCCATAGTTGCATTAATGAATCGGCCAACGCGCGGGGAGAGGCGGTTT
GCGTATTGGGCGCTCTTCCGCTTCCTCGCTCACTGACTCGCTGCGCTCGGTCGTTCGGCTGCGGCGAGCG
GTATCAGCTCACTCAAAGGCGGTAATACGGTTATCCACAGAATCAGGGGATAACGCAGGAAAGAACATGT
GAGCAAAAGGCCAGCAAAAGGCCAGGAACCGTAAAAAGGCCGCGTTGCTGGCGTTTTTCCATAGGCTCCG
CCCCCCTGACGAGCATCACAAAAATCGACGCTCAAGTCAGAGGTGGCGAAACCCGACAGGACTATAAAGA
TACCAGGCGTTTCCCCCTGGAAGCTCCCTCGTGCGCTCTCCTGTTCCGACCCTGCCGCTTACCGGATACC
TGTCCGCCTTTCTCCCTTCGGGAAGCGTGGCGCTTTCTCATAGCTCACGCTGTAGGTATCTCAGTTCGGT
GTAGGTCGTTCGCTCCAAGCTGGGCTGTGTGCACGAACCCCCCGTTCAGCCCGACCGCTGCGCCTTATCC
GGTAACTATCGTCTTGAGTCCAACCCGGTAAGACACGACTTATCGCCACTGGCAGCAGCCACTGGTAACA
GGATTAGCAGAGCGAGGTATGTAGGCGGTGCTACAGAGTTCTTGAAGTGGTGGCCTAACTACGGCTACAC
TAGAAGAACAGTATTTGGTATCTGCGCTCTGCTGAAGCCAGTTACCTTCGGAAAAAGAGTTGGTAGCTCT
TGATCCGGCAAACAAACCACCGCTGGTAGCGGTGGTTTTTTTGTTTGCAAGCAGCAGATTACGCGCAGAA
AAAAAGGATCTCAAGAAGATCCTTTGATCTTTTCTACGGGGTCTGACGCTCAGTGGAACGAAAACTCACG
TTAAGGGATTTTGGTCATGAGATTATCAAAAAGGATCTTCACCTAGATCCTTTTGCGGCCGGCCGCAAAT
CAATCTAAAGTATATATGAGTAAACTTGGTCTGACAGTTACCAATGCTTAATCAGTGAGGCACCTATCTC
AGCGATCTGTCTATTTCGTTCATCCATAGTTGCCTGACTCCCCGTCGTGTAGATAACTACGATACGGGAG
GGCTTACCATCTGGCCCCAGTGCTGCAATGATACCGCGAGACCCACGCTCACCGGCTCCAGATTTATCAG
CAATAAACCAGCCAGCCGGAAGGGCCGAGCGCAGAAGTGGTCCTGCAACTTTATCCGCCTCCATCCAGTC
TATTAATTGTTGCCGGGAAGCTAGAGTAAGTAGTTCGCCAGTTAATAGTTTGCGCAACGTTGTTGCCATT
GCTACAGGCATCGTGGTGTCACGCTCGTCGTTTGGTATGGCTTCATTCAGCTCCGGTTCCCAACGATCAA
GGCGAGTTACATGATCCCCCATGTTGTGCAAAAAAGCGGTTAGCTCCTTCGGTCCTCCGATCGTTGTCAG
AAGTAAGTTGGCCGCAGTGTTATCACTCATGGTTATGGCAGCACTGCATAATTCTCTTACTGTCATGCCA
TCCGTAAGATGCTTTTCTGTGACTGGTGAGTACTCAACCAAGTCATTCTGAGAATAGTGTATGCGGCGAC
CGAGTTGCTCTTGCCCGGCGTCAATACGGGATAATACCGCGCCACATAGCAGAACTTTAAAAGTGCTCAT
CATTGGAAAACGTTCTTCGGGGCGAAAACTCTCAAGGATCTTACCGCTGTTGAGATCCAGTTCGATGTAA
CCCACTCGTGCACCCAACTGATCTTCAGCATCTTTTACTTTCACCAGCGTTTCTGGGTGAGCAAAAACAG
GAAGGCAAAATGCCGCAAAAAAGGGAATAAGGGCGACACGGAAATGTTGAATACTCATACTCTTCCTTTT
TCAATATTATTGAAGCATTTATCAGGGTTATTGTCTCATGAGCGGATACATATTTGAATGTATTTAGAAA
AATAAACAAATAGGGGTTCCGCGCACATTTCCCCGAAAAGTGCCACCAGCTTTGCTCTTAGGAGTTTCCT
AATACATCCCAAACTCAAATATATAAAGCATTTGACTTGTTCTATGCCCTAGGGGGCGGGGGGAAGCTAA
GCCAGCTTTTTTTAACATTTAAAATGTGGTAATGACTCCAACTTATTGATAGTGTTTTATGTTCAGATAA
TGCCCGATGACTTTGTCATGCAGCTCCACCGATTTTGAGAACGACAGCGACTTCCGTCCCAGCCGTGCCA
GGTGCTGCCTCAGATTCAGGTTATGCCGCTCAATTCGCTGCGTATATCGCTTGCTGATTACGTGCAGCTT
TCCCTTCAGGCGGGATTCATACAGCGGCCAGCCATCCGTCATCCATATCACCACGTCAAAGGGTGACAGC
AGGCTCATAAGACGCCCCAGCGTCGCCATAGTGCGTTCACCGAATACGTGCGCAACAACCGTCTTCCGGA
GACTGTCATACGCGTAAAACAGCCAGCGCTGGCGCGATTTAGCCCCGACATAGCCCCACTGTTCGTCCAT
TTCCGCGCAGACGATGACGTCACTGCCCGGCTGTATGCGCGAGGTTACCGACTGCGGCCTGAGTTTTTTA
AGTGACGTAAAATCGTGTTGAGGCCAACGCCCATAATGCGGGCTGTTGCCCGGCATCCAACGCCATTCAT
GGCCATATCAATGATTTTCTGGTGCGTACCGGGTTGAGAAGCGGTGTAAGTGAACTGCAGTTGCCATGTT
TTACGGCAGTGAGAGCAGAGATAGCGCTGATGTCCGGCGGTGCTTTTGCCGTTACGCACCACCCCGTCAG
TAGCTGAACAGGAGGGACAGCTGATAGAAACAGAAGCCACTGGAGCACCTCAAAAACACCATCATACACT
AAATCAGTAAGTTGGCAGCATCACCTTAAAATGTTAATTCCATTTTAAATGCACAGATGTTTTTATTTCA
TAAGGGTTTCAATGTGCATGAATGCTGCAATATTCCTGTTACCAAAGCTAGTATAAATAAAAATAGATAA
ACGTGGAAATTACTTAGAGTTTCTGTCATTAACGTTTCCTTCCTCAGTTGACAACATAAATGCGCTGCTG
AGAAGCCAGTTTGCATCTGTCAGGATCAATTTCCCATTATGCCAGTCATATTAATTACTAGTCAATTAGT
TGATTTTTATTTTTGACATATACATGTGAAAGACCCCACCTGTAGGTTTGGCAAGCTAGCTTAAGTAACG
CCATTTTGCAAGGCATGGAAAAATACATAACTGAGAATAGAAAAGTTCAGATCAAGGTCAGGAACAGATG
GAACAGCTGAATATGGGCCAAACAGGATATCTGTGGTAAGCAGTTCCTGCCCCGGCTCAGGGCCAAGAAC
AGATGGAACAGCTGAATATGGGCCAAACAGGATATCTGTGGTAAGCAGTTCCTGCCCCGGCTCAGGGCCA
AGAACAGATGGTCCCCAGATGCGGTCCAGCCCTCAGCAGTTTCTAGAGAACCATCAGATGTTTCCAGGGT
GCCCCAAGGACCTGAAATGACCCTGTGCCTTATTTGAACTAACCAATCAGTTCGCTTCTCGCTTCTGTTC
GCGCGCTTCTGCTCCCCGAGCTCAATAAAAGAGCCCACAACCCCTCACTCGGCGCGCCAGTCCTCCGATT
GACTGAGTCGCCCGGGTACCCGTGTATCCAATAAACCCTCTTGCAGTTGCATCCGACTTGTGGTCTCGCT
GTTCCTTGGGAGGGTCTCCTCTGAGTGATTGACTACCCGTCAGCGGGGGTCTTTCATTTGGGGGCTCGTC
CGGGATCGGGAGACCCCTGCCCAGGGACCACCGACCCACCACCGGGAGGTAAGCTGGCCAGCAACTTATC
TGTGTCTGTCCGATTGTCTAGTGTCTATGACTGATTTTATGCGCCTGCGTCGGTACTAGTTAGCTAACTA
GCTCTGTATCTGGCGGACCCGTGGTGGAACTGACGAGTTCGGAACACCCGGCCGCAACCCTGGGAGACGT
CCCAGGGACTTCGGGGGCCGTTTTTGTGGCCCGACCTGAGTCCAAAAATCCCGATCGTTTTGGACTCTTT
GGTGCACCCCCCTTAGAGGAGGGATATGTGGTTCTGGTAGGAGACGAGAACCTAAAACAGTTCCCGCCTC
CGTCTGAATTTTTGCTTTCGGTTTGGGACCGAAGCCGCGCCGCGCGTCTTGTCTGCTGCAGCATCGTTCT
GTGTTGTCTCTGTCTGACTGTGTTTCTGTATTTGTCTGAAAATATGGGCCCGGGCCAGACTGTTACCACT
CCCTTAAGTTTGACCTTAGGTCACTGGAAAGATGTCGAGCGGATCGCTCACAACCAGTCGGTAGATGTCA
AGAAGAGACGTTGGGTTACCTTCTGCTCTGCAGAATGGCCAACCTTTAACGTCGGAYGGCCGCGAGACGG
CACCTTTAACCGAGACCTCATCACCCAGGTTAAGATCAAGGTCTTTTCACCTGGCCCGCATGGACACCCA
GACCAGGTCCCCTACATCGTGACCTGGGAAGCCTTGGCTTTTGACCCCCCTCCCTGGGTCAAGCCCTTTG
TACACCCTAAGCCTCCGCCTCCTCTTCCTCCATCCGCCCCGTCTCTCCCCCTTGAACCTCCTCGTTCGAC
CCCGCCTCGATCCTCCCTTTATCCAGCCCTCACTCCTTCTCTAGGCGCCCCCATATGGCCATATGAGATC
TTATATGGGGCACCCCCGCCCCTTGTAAACTTCCCTGACCCTGACATGACAAGAGTTACTAACAGCCCCT
CTCTCCAAGCTCACTTACAGGCTCTCTACTTAGTCCAGCACGAAGTCTGGAGACCTCTGGCGGCAGCCTA
CCAAGAACAACTGGACCGACCGGTGGTACCTCACCCTTACCGAGTCGGCGACACAGTGTGGGTCCGCCGA
CACCAGACTAAGAACCTAGAACCTCGCTGGAAAGGACCTTACACAGTCCTGCTGACCACCCCCACCGCCC
TCAAAGTAGACGGCATCGCAGCTTGGATACACGCCGCCCACGTGAAGGCTGCCGACCCCGGGGGTGGACC
ATCCTCTAGACTGCCGCCACCATGTACCCATACGATGTTCCAGATTACGCTTCCGGACTCAGATCTCGAG
CTCAAGCTTCGGAAACTGATCTCAATTCCCAGGACAGAAAGGACCTGGACAAGTTTATTAAATTTTTTGC
CCTCAAGACTGTCCAAGTGATTGTCCAGGCTCGGCTTGGTGAAAAGATTTGCACTCGTTCATCATCTTCT
CCAACGGGTTCAGATGACTTCAACTTAGCAATCAAAGACATCCCAGAGGTTACACATGAAGCAAAGAAGG
CACTGGCAGGACAGCTGCCTGCAGTCGGGAGGTCCATGTGTGTGGAGATTTCACTTAAGACTTCTGAGGG
AGATTCCATGGAGCTGGAAATATGGTGTCTTGAAATGAATGAAAAGTGTGATAAAGAAATCAAAGTTTCC
TACACGGTGTACAACAGACTGTCATTGCTGCTGAAGTCCCTTCTTGCTATAACTAGGGTGACACCAGCCT
ATAGGCTCTCCAGGAAACAAGGGCATGAATATGTCATATTATACAGGATATATTTTGGAGAAGTTCAGCT
GAGTGGCTTAGGAGAAGGCTTCCAGACAGTTCGTGTTGGGACAGTGGGCACCCCTGTGGGCACCATCACT
CTTTCTTGTGCTTACAGAATTAACTTGGCATTCATGTCTACCAGGCAATTTGAGAGGACCCCACCTATCA
TGGGGATTATTATTGATCACTTTGTGGACCGTCCCTATCCCAGCTCCTCTCCCATGCACCCCTGCAATTA
CAGAACTGCTGGTGAGGACACTGGAGTAATATACCCGTCTGTAGAAGACTCTCAAGAAGTGTGTACCACC
TCTTTTTCCACCTCCCCACCATCCCAGCTCTCAAGCTCTCGCCTTTCCTATCAGCCTGCTGCCCTGGGCG
TTGGATCAGCTGACCTGGCTTATCCAGTAGTGTTTGCTGCTGGCTTAAATGCTACACACCCTCACCAGCT
GATGGTTCCTGGGAAGGAAGGTGGGGTACCCCTTGCTCCCAACCAGCCTGTCCATGGTACCCAGGCTGAC
CAGGAGAGACTGGCAACCTGCACCCCTTCTGACAGAACCCACTGTGCTGCCACACCCTCCAGTAGTGAGG
ATACTGAAACCGTATCAAACAGCAGTGAGGGACGGGCCTCCCCTCACGATGTCTTGGAGACCATCTTTGT
CCGAAAAGTGGGGGCTTTTGTCAACAAACCCATTAACCAGGTGACCCTGACGAGTTTGGATATACCCTTT
GCCATGTTTGCTCCCAAGAATTTGGAGCTGGAGGATACCGATCCAATGGTGAATCCTCCAGATTCCCCAG
AGACTGAATCTCCTCTCCAGGGCAGCCTGCACTCAGATGGCTCCAGCGGGGGCAGCAGTGGCAATACCCA
TGATGACTTTGTTATGATAGACTTTAAACCAGCTTTTTCTAAAGATGACATTCTTCCGATGGACCTGGGG
ACCTTCTATCGGGAGTTTCAGAACCCACCTCAGCTGAGCAGCCTCTCCATAGATATTGGAGCACAGTCCA
TGGCTGAAGACTTGGACTCA
Features (pLannotate 1.2.2; 14 found; start..end, strand, type, name):
    144..265     +  LTR            3' LTR (ΔU3) (fragment): self-inactivating 3' long terminal repeat (LTR) from Moloney murine leukemia virus
    266..735     +  LTR            LTR: long terminal repeat from Moloney murine leukemia virus
    801..853     -  CDS            lacI (fragment): lac repressor; lacI; The lac repressor binds to the lac operator to inhibit transcription in E. coli. This inhibition can be relieved by adding lactose or isopropyl-β-D-thiogalactopyranoside (IPTG).
   1036..1624    -  rep_origin     ori: high-copy-number ColE1/pMB1/pBR322/pUC origin of replication
   1788..2648    -  CDS            AmpR: β-lactamase; bla; confers resistance to ampicillin, carbenicillin, and related antibiotics
   2649..2753    -  promoter       AmpR promoter: bla
   2898..3665    -  mobile_element IS1: prokaryotic transposable element IS1
   3947..4538    +  LTR            LTR: long terminal repeat from Moloney murine leukemia virus
   4601..4958    +  misc_feature   MMLV Ψ: packaging signal of Moloney murine leukemia virus (MMLV)
   5023..5439    +  CDS            gag (truncated): truncated Moloney murine leukemia virus (MMLV) gag gene lacking the start codon
   5449..5823    +  misc_feature   pol region: Moloney murine leukemia virus (MMLV) pol region containing the splice acceptor site
   5835..5862    +  CDS            3xHA (fragment): three tandem HA epitope tags
   5858..5891    +  misc_feature   MCS (fragment): multiple cloning site
   5892..69      +  CDS            ATG13 (across the origin): ATG13_HUMAN - Also known as KIAA0652. Experimental evidence at protein level: Swiss-Prot protein existence level 1. Autophagy factor required for autophagosome formation and mitophagy. Target of the TOR kinase signaling pathway that regulates autophagy through the control of the phosphorylation status of ATG13 and ULK1, and the regulation of the ATG13-ULK1-RB1CC1 complex. Through its regulation of ULK1 activity, plays a role in the regulation of the kinase activity of mTORC1 and cell proliferation. From Homo sapiens (Human).
