[The description below was written by a language model from this plasmid's Addgene catalogue record and pLannotate feature annotations shown in this document.]
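Description:
pBMN HA-ATG13(W50D) is a Moloney murine leukemia virus (MMLV)-based retroviral vector for expressing a point mutant of human ATG13 in mammalian cells. It is propagated in E. coli on a high-copy ColE1/pUC-type origin with ampicillin selection (β-lactamase driven by its own bla promoter). The retroviral cassette begins with a 5′ MMLV LTR, followed by the Ψ packaging signal, a truncated gag segment lacking its start codon, which extends the packaging region, and a pol-derived region that supplies a splice acceptor. The downstream LTR closes the cassette. No separate internal promoter is annotated, so expression of the insert is presumably driven from the 5′ LTR. No mammalian selection marker or fluorescent reporter appears in the feature table.

The payload is the human ATG13 coding sequence carrying a tryptophan-to-aspartate substitution at residue 50. It is fused at its N terminus to an HA epitope, which the annotation detects as a short match to a 3xHA tag, with a remnant of the multiple cloning site between tag and gene. ATG13 is a subunit of the ULK1 autophagy initiation complex and is required for autophagosome formation and mitophagy. The associated study concerns recruitment of ATG9A to that complex, so the mutant is likely meant for structure-guided functional testing in transduced cells, although the record does not state the mutation's specific effect.

The sequenced record is 7,370 nt, whereas the catalogue lists 6,581 bp. The annotation includes a bacterial IS1 transposable element in the backbone between the AmpR promoter and the 5′ LTR, which may account for most of the difference. A small lacI fragment is also present as a backbone remnant.
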