Addgene plasmid #188639: pBMN HA-ATG13(W50D)
Purpose: For expression of human ATG13(W50D)
Depositing lab: Michael Lazarou. Depositing organization: Monash University. Publication: Structural basis for ATG9A recruitment to the ULK1 complex in mitophagy initiation. Ren X, Nguyen TN, Lam WK, Buffalo CZ, Lazarou M, Yokom AL, Hurley JH. Sci Adv. 2023 Feb 15;9(7):eadg2997. doi: 10.1126/sciadv.adg2997. Epub 2023 Feb 15. PubMed 36791199.
Backbone
  Vector backbone: pBMN
  Total vector size (bp): 6581
  Vector type: Mammalian Expression, Retroviral
Growth in bacteria
  Bacterial resistance: Ampicillin, 100 μg/mL
  Growth temperature: 37°C
  Growth strain: NEB Stable
  Copy number: High Copy
Gene/Insert
  Gene/Insert name: ATG13 (alt names: KIAA0652; PARATARG8)
  Species: H. sapiens (human)
  Insert size (bp): 1551
  Mutation: Changed tryptophan 50 to aspartic acid
  Entrez Gene: ATG13 (a.k.a. KIAA0652, PARATARG8)
  Tag / fusion protein: HA (N terminal on insert)
  Cloning method: Gibson Cloning
  Sequencing primers: 5′ pBMN 5'
Terms and licenses: Academic/Nonprofit Terms; Industry Terms: Not Available to Industry
How to cite: pBMN HA-ATG13(W50D) was a gift from Michael Lazarou (Addgene plasmid # 188639 ; http://n2t.net/addgene:188639 ; RRID:Addgene_188639)
